>Addgene plasmid #147214 | pAc5.1B-EGFP-DmDCP1-Y34A_P | depositor full sequence | sequence record 289661 | Full Sequence
CTTCAAGGAATTAATTCTATATTCTAAAAACACAAATGATACTTCTAAAAAAAATCATGAATGGCATCAA
CTCTGAATCAAATCTTTGCAGATGCACCTACTTCTCATTTCCACTGTCACATCATTTTTCCAGATCTCGC
TGCCTGTTATGTGGCCCACAAACCAAGACACGTTTTATGGCCATTAAAGCTGGCTGATCGTCGCCAAACA
CCAAATACATATCAATATGTACATTCGAGAAAGAAGCGATCAAAGAAGCGTCTTCGGGCGAGTAGGAGAA
TGCGGAGGAGAAGGAGAACGAGCTGATCTAGTATCTCTCCACAATCCAATGCCAACTGACCAACTGGCCA
TATTCGGAGCAATTTGAAGCCAATTTCCATCGCCTGGCGATCGCTCCATTCTTGGCTATATGTTTTTCAC
CGTTCCCGGGGCCATTTTCAAAGACTCGTCGGTAAGATAAGATTGTGTCACTCGCTGTCTCTCTTCATTT
GTCGAAGAATGCTGAGGAATTTCGCGATGACGTCGGCGAGTATTTTGAAGAATGAGAATAATTTGTATTT
ATACGAAAATCAGTTAGTGGAATTTTCTACAAAAACATGTTATCTATAGATAATTTTGTTGCAAAATATG
TTGACTATGACAAAGATTGTATGTATATACCTTTAATGTATTCTCATTTTCTTATGTATTTATAATGGCA
ATGATGATACTGATGATATTTTAAGATGATGCCAGACCACAGGCTGATTTCTGCGTCTTTTGCCGAACGC
AGTGCATGTGCGGTTGTTGTTTTTTGGAATAGTTTCAATTTTCGGACTGTCCGCTTTGATTTCAGTTTCT
TGGCTTATTCAAAAAGCAAAGTAAAGCCAAAAAAGCGAGATGGCAATACCAAATGCGGCAAAACGGTAGT
GGAAGGAAAGGGGTGCGGGGCAGCGGAAGGAAGGGTGGGGCGGGGCGTGGCGGGGTCTGTGGCTGGGCGC
GACGTCACCGACGTTGGAGCCACTCCTTTGACCATGTGTGCGTGTGTGTATTATTCGTGTCTCGCCACTC
GCCGGTTGTTTTTTTCTTTTTATCTCGCTCTCTCTAGCGCCATCTCGTACGCATGCTCAACGCACCGCAT
GTTGCCGTGTCCTTTATGCGTCATTTTGGCTCGAAATAGGCAATTATTTAAACAAAGATTAGTCAACGAA
AACGCTAAAATAAATAAGTCTACAATATGGTTACTTATTGCCATGTGTGTGCAGCCAACGATAGCAACAA
AAGCAACAACACAGTGGCTTTCCCTCTTTCACTTTTTGTTTGCAAGCGCGTGCGAGCAAGACGGCACGAC
CGGCAAACGCAATTACGCTGACAAAGAGCAGACGAAGTTTTGGCCGAAAAACATCAAGGCGCCTGATACG
AATGCATTTGCAATAACAATTGCGATATTTAATATTGTTTATGAAGCTGTTTGACTTCAAAACACACAAA
AAAAAAAATAAAACAAATTATTTGAAAGAGAATTAGGAATCGGACAGCTTATCGTTACGGGCTAACAGCA
CACCGAGACGAAATAGCTTACCTGACGTCACAGCCTCTGGAAGAACTGCCGCCAAGCAGAGAGAGAGAGA
AAAAGAGGGAGAGCAGCTTAGACCGCATGTGCTTGTGTGTGAGGCGTCTCTCTCTTCGTCTCCTGTTTGC
GCAAACGCATAGACTGCACTGAGAAAATCGATTACCTATTTTTTATGAATGAATATTTGCACTATTACTA
TTCAAAACTATTAAGATAGCAATCACATTCAATAGCCAAATACTATACCACCTGAGCGATGCAACGAAAT
GATCAATTTGAGCAAAAATGCTGCATATTTAGGACGGCATCATTATAGAAATGCTTCTTGCTGTGTACTT
TTCTCTCGTCTGGCAGCTGTTTCGCCGTTATTGTTAAAACCGGCTTAAGTTAGGTGTGTTTTCTACGACT
AGTGATGCCCCTACTAGAAGATGTGTGTTGCACAAATGTCCCTGAATAACCAATTTGAAGTGCAGATAGC
AGTAAACGTAAGCTAATATGAATATTATTTAACTGTAATGTTTTAATATCGCTGGACATTACTAATAAAC
CCACTATAAACACATGTACATATGTATGTTTTGGCATACAATGAGTAGTTGGGGAAAAAATGTGTAAAAG
CACCGTGACCATCACAGCATAAAGATAACCAGCTGAAGTATCGAATATGAGTAACCCCCAAATTGAATCA
CATGCCGCAACTGATAGGACCCATGGAAGTACACTCTTCATGGCGATATACAAGACACACACAAGCACGA
ACACCCAGTTGCGGAGGAAATTCTCCGTAAATGAAAACCCAATCGGCGAACAATTCATACCCATATATGG
TAAAAGTTTTGAACGCGACTTGAGAGCGGAGAGCATTGCGGCTGATAAGGTTTTAGCGCTAAGCGGGCTT
TATAAAACGGGCTGCGGGACCAGTTTTCATATCACTACCGTTTGAGTTCTTGTGCTGTGTGGATACTCCT
CCCGACACAAAGCCGCTCCATCAGCCAGCAGTCGTCTAATCCAGAGACCCCGGATCGGGGTACCAACATG
GTGAGCAAGGGCGAGGAGCTGTTCACCGGGGTGGTGCCCATCCTGGTCGAGCTGGACGGCGACGTAAACG
GCCACAAGTTCAGCGTGTCCGGCGAGGGCGAGGGCGATGCCACCTACGGCAAGCTGACCCTGAAGTTCAT
CTGCACCACCGGCAAGCTGCCCGTGCCCTGGCCCACCCTCGTGACCACCCTGACCTACGGCGTGCAGTGC
TTCAGCCGCTACCCCGACCACATGAAGCAGCACGACTTCTTCAAGTCCGCCATGCCCGAAGGCTACGTCC
AGGAGCGCACCATCTTCTTCAAGGACGACGGCAACTACAAGACCCGCGCCGAGGTGAAGTTCGAGGGCGA
CACCCTGGTGAACCGCATCGAGCTGAAGGGCATCGACTTCAAGGAGGACGGCAACATCCTGGGGCACAAG
CTGGAGTACAACTACAACAGCCACAACGTCTATATCATGGCCGACAAGCAGAAGAACGGCATCAAGGTGA
ACTTCAAGATCCGCCACAACATCGAGGACGGCAGCGTGCAGCTCGCCGACCACTACCAGCAGAACACCCC
CATCGGCGACGGCCCCGTGCTGCTGCCCGACAACCACTACCTGAGCACCCAGTCCGCCCTGAGCAAAGAC
CCCAACGAGAAGCGCGATCACATGGTCCTGCTGGAGTTCGTGACCGCCGCCGGGATCACTCTCGGCATGG
ACGAGCTGTACAAGCCAAGCTTGAATTCTGCAGATATCATGGCCGACGAGAGCATCACGCGAATGAACCT
GGCGGCCATCAAGAAGATCGACCCGTACGCCAAGGAGATCGTGGATTCGTCCTCGCACGTCGCCTTCGCC
ACGTTCAACTCGTCGCAGAACGAGTGGGAAAAGACCGATGTGGAGGGAGCCTTCTTCATATACCACCGCA
ACGCGGAGCCCTTTCACAGCATCTTCATCAACAACCGACTGAACACCACGTCCTTCGTGGAGCCCATCAC
CGGCAGCCTGGAGCTGCAGTCGCAGCCGCCGTTCCTGCTCTACCGCAACGAGCGCTCGCGCATCCGCGGC
TTCTGGTTCTACAACAGCGAGGAGTGCGACCGCATCAGCGGCTTGGTGAACGGGCTGCTCAAGTCCAAGG
ATCAGGGAACGAATGGCCAGGCCCAGCGTCACGTCTCCGCGCCCCAGCAGCCAAAGCAGGACAGCAGCCA
GCCGGCCAGCATATTCAACATGCTGACCAAGGCCCAGAAGGACTACAATGCCCAGGTGAGCGGCGGGCAG
CCGAAGACGCCTTCGGCGGAGAACGTAACGGCCGGCAATGTGTTGAAGTTCTTCGAATCGGCCAAGCAGG
CCACGGCAGAGTCACTGTTCCACCGCGTCCAGCCGCTCTCCGTGGACCAGCTGGAGAAACAGCAGCGGGC
AGCCACGCCTGGCGAGGATCTGTTGCCCCCGGCAGGCAGGGACAATCACGAGAGCCGGCTGTCGCCCTTC
CAGAAGATGCAGCAGCTTAACATTCAGCTCCTGAGCGACCTGAAGATCGGTAAAAGCTACGCTACGGCTC
AATCTCCGACAGTCGCCCCGTCCTCGTCGGCGCTGATGGCCAACGACGATGCCGGCAAGTGCTTGCGGAG
ACTGCTGGCTGGCGACAAGCCCGGGCCGGCCCTCATGCCGCCCACCATGTTCGACGCGCCCAACAACGGC
AATCCGGAGCCACAGCAGCCACAGCAGCCACAGCAGCCACTGCTGAACTCGACGCAGTTCGTCCAGGCCT
TCACGTACCTTATCCAGAACGATAAGGAGTTTGCCAACAAGCTGCACAAGGCCTACCTGAACGGCTGTTC
CAATCTACTGCTGGACTCCAGCTCCACATATCAATAAGCGGCCGCTCGAGTCTAGAGGGCCCGCGGTTCG
AAGGTAAGCCTATCCCTAACCCTCTCCTCGGTCTCGATTCTACGCGTACCGGTCATCATCACCATCACCA
TTGAGTTTAAACCCGCTGATCAGCCTCGACTGTGCCTTCTAAGGCCTGAGCTCGCTGATCAGCCTCGATC
GAGGATCCAGACATGATAAGATACATTGATGAGTTTGGACAAACCACAACTAGAATGCAGTGAAAAAAAT
GCTTTATTTGTGAAATTTGTGATGCTATTGCTTTATTTGTAACCATTATAAGCTGCAATAAACAAGTTAA
CAACAACAATTGCATTCATTTTATGTTTCAGGTTCAGGGGGAGGTGTGGGAGGTTTTTTAAAGCAAGTAA
AACCTCTACAAATGTGGTATGGCTGATTATGATCAGTCGACCGATGCCCTTGAGAGCCTTCAACCCAGTC
AGCTCCTTCCGGTGGGCGCGGGGCATGACTATCGTCGCCGCACTTATGACTGTCTTCTTTATCATGCAAC
TCGTAGGACAGGTGCCGGCAGCGCTCTGGGTCATTTTCGGCGAGGACCGCTTTCGCTGGAGCGCGACGAT
GATCGGCCTGTCGCTTGCGGTATTCGGAATCTTGCACGCCCTCGCTCAAGCCTTCGTCACTGGTCCCGCC
ACCAAACGTTTCGGCGAGAAGCAGGCCATTATCGCCGGCATGGCGGCCGACGCGCTGGGCTACGTCTTGC
TGGCGTTCGCGACGCGAGGCTGGATGGCCTTCCCCATTATGATTCTTCTCGCTTCCGGCGGCATCGGGAT
GCCCGCGTTGCAGGCCATGCTGTCCAGGCAGGTAGATGACGACCATCAGGGACAGCTTCAAGGATCGCTC
GCGGCTCTTACCAGCCAGCAAAAGGCCAGGAACCGTAAAAAGGCCGCGTTGCTGGCGTTTTTCCATAGGC
TCCGCCCCCCTGACGAGCATCACAAAAATCGACGCTCAAGTCAGAGGTGGCGAAACCCGACAGGACTATA
AAGATACCAGGCGTTTCCCCCTGGAAGCTCCCTCGTGCGCTCTCCTGTTCCGACCCTGCCGCTTACCGGA
TACCTGTCCGCCTTTCTCCCTTCGGGAAGCGTGGCGCTTTCTCAATGCTCACGCTGTAGGTATCTCAGTT
CGGTGTAGGTCGTTCGCTCCAAGCTGGGCTGTGTGCACGAACCCCCCGTTCAGCCCGACCGCTGCGCCTT
ATCCGGTAACTATCGTCTTGAGTCCAACCCGGTAAGACACGACTTATCGCCACTGGCAGCAGCCACTGGT
AACAGGATTAGCAGAGCGAGGTATGTAGGCGGTGCTACAGAGTTCTTGAAGTGGTGGCCTAACTACGGCT
ACACTAGAAGGACAGTATTTGGTATCTGCGCTCTGCTGAAGCCAGTTACCTTCGGAAAAAGAGTTGGTAG
CTCTTGATCCGGCAAACAAACCACCGCTGGTAGCGGTGGTTTTTTTGTTTGCAAGCAGCAGATTACGCGC
AGAAAAAAAGGATCTCAAGAAGATCCTTTGATCTTTTCTACGGGGTCTGACGCTCAGTGGAACGAAAACT
CACGTTAAGGGATTTTGGTCATGAGATTATCAAAAAGGATCTTCACCTAGATCCTTTTAAATTAAAAATG
AAGTTTTAAATCAATCTAAAGTATATATGAGTAAACTTGGTCTGACAGTTACCAATGCTTAATCAGTGAG
GCACCTATCTCAGCGATCTGTCTATTTCGTTCATCCATAGTTGCCTGACTCCCCGTCGTGTAGATAACTA
CGATACGGGAGGGCTTACCATCTGGCCCCAGTGCTGCAATGATACCGCGAGACCCACGCTCACCGGCTCC
AGATTTATCAGCAATAAACCAGCCAGCCGGAAGGGCCGAGCGCAGAAGTGGTCCTGCAACTTTATCCGCC
TCCATCCAGTCTATTAATTGTTGCCGGGAAGCTAGAGTAAGTAGTTCGCCAGTTAATAGTTTGCGCAACG
TTGTTGCCATTGCTGCAGGCATCGTGGTGTCACGCTCGTCGTTTGGTATGGCTTCATTCAGCTCCGGTTC
CCAACGATCAAGGCGAGTTACATGATCCCCCATGTTGTGCAAAAAAGCGGTTAGCTCCTTCGGTCCTCCG
ATCGTTGTCAGAAGTAAGTTGGCCGCAGTGTTATCACTCATGGTTATGGCAGCACTGCATAATTCTCTTA
CTGTCATGCCATCCGTAAGATGCTTTTCTGTGACTGGTGAGTACTCAACCAAGTCATTCTGAGAATAGTG
TATGCGGCGACCGAGTTGCTCTTGCCCGGCGTCAACACGGGATAATACCGCGCCACATAGCAGAACTTTA
AAAGTGCTCATCATTGGAAAACGTTCTTCGGGGCGAAAACTCTCAAGGATCTTACCGCTGTTGAGATCCA
GTTCGATGTAACCCACTCGTGCACCCAACTGATCTTCAGCATCTTTTACTTTCACCAGCGTTTCTGGGTG
AGCAAAAACAGGAAGGCAAAATGCCGCAAAAAAGGGAATAAGGGCGACACGGAAATGTTGAATACTCATA
CTCTTCCTTTTTCAATATTATTGAAGCATTTATCAGGGTTATTGTCTCATGAGCGGATACATATTTGAAT
GTATTTAGAAAAATAAACAAATAGGGGTTCCGCGCACATTTCCCCGAAAAGTGCCACCTGACGTCTAAGA
AACCATTATTATCATGACATTAACCTATAAAAATAGGCGTATCACGAGGCCCTTTCGT
Features (pLannotate 1.2.2; 9 found; start..end, strand, type, name):
     56..2568    +  promoter       Ac5 promoter: Drosophila melanogaster actin 5C promoter
   2588..3304    +  CDS            EGFP: EGFP is a basic (constitutively fluorescent) green fluorescent protein published in 1996, derived from Aequorea victoria. It is reported to be a rapidly-maturing weak dimer with moderate acid sensitivity.
   4483..4524    +  CDS            V5 tag: epitope tag from simian virus 5
   4624..4758    -  polyA_signal   SV40 poly(A) signal: SV40 polyadenylation signal
   4781..4865    -  CDS            large T antigen (fragment): large T antigen from SV40 (simian virus 40)
   4866..5336    +  CDS            TcR (fragment): tetracycline efflux protein; tet; confers resistance to tetracycline
   5380..5968    -  rep_origin     ori: high-copy-number ColE1/pMB1/pBR322/pUC origin of replication
   6139..6999    -  CDS            AmpR: β-lactamase; bla; confers resistance to ampicillin, carbenicillin, and related antibiotics
   7000..7104    -  promoter       AmpR promoter: bla
