[The description below was written by a language model from this plasmid's Addgene catalogue record and pLannotate feature annotations shown in this document.]
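Description:
pAc5.1B-EGFP-DmDCP1-Y34A_P is a 7.2 kb insect expression plasmid for producing a GFP-tagged point mutant of the Drosophila melanogaster decapping factor DCP1 (Dcp1, CG11183). The catalogue lists the backbone as unknown, although the name and the annotated parts are consistent with a pAc5.1-type vector. In bacteria it is maintained through a ColE1/pUC-family origin and selected with ampicillin via the β-lactamase gene and its own promoter. The record describes it as low copy, even though the annotated origin is of the high-copy class. Short fragments annotated as tetracycline resistance and SV40 large T antigen appear to be non-functional backbone remnants. No selectable marker for insect cells is annotated.

Expression is driven by the constitutive Drosophila actin 5C (Ac5) promoter, followed directly by the EGFP coding sequence. The feature table does not annotate the DCP1 insert itself. An unannotated stretch of roughly 1.2 kb between EGFP and a downstream V5 epitope tag is where the DmDCP1-Y34A coding sequence presumably sits, giving an N-terminal EGFP fusion. Whether the V5 tag is read in frame with the insert or lies behind a stop codon cannot be determined from the record. An SV40 polyadenylation signal region follows the cassette, though it is annotated on the reverse strand.

The insert is based on the NCBI reference transcript for Dcp1 and carries a tyrosine-to-alanine substitution at position 34. The associated publication concerns a direct DCP1–XRN1 interaction linking mRNA decapping to 5' exonucleolytic decay, so the mutant is likely meant for interaction or localisation studies in cultured fly cells. The record does not state the specific effect of Y34A. The depositor sequence may be theoretical rather than fully verified.
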