Addgene plasmid #147214: pAc5.1B-EGFP-DmDCP1-Y34A_P
Purpose: Insect Expression of DmDCP1-Y34A
Depositing lab: Elisa Izaurralde. Depositing organization: Max Planck Institute for Developmental Biology. Publication: A direct interaction between DCP1 and XRN1 couples mRNA decapping to 5' exonucleolytic degradation. Braun JE, Truffault V, Boland A, Huntzinger E, Chang CT, Haas G, Weichenrieder O, Coles M, Izaurralde E. Nat Struct Mol Biol. 2012 Dec;19(12):1324-31. doi: 10.1038/nsmb.2413. Epub 2012 Nov 11. PubMed 23142987.
Backbone
  Vector backbone: Unknown
  Vector type: Insect Expression
Growth in bacteria
  Bacterial resistance: Ampicillin, 100 μg/mL
  Growth temperature: 37°C
  Growth strain: DH5alpha
  Copy number: Low Copy
Gene/Insert
  Gene/Insert name: DmDCP1-Y34A
  Species: D. melanogaster (fly)
  Entrez Gene: Dcp1 (a.k.a. anon-WO0118547.163, CG11183, Dcp-1, DCP1, Dcp1p, dDcp1, dDCP1, Dmel\CG11183)
  Cloning method: Unknown
Terms and licenses: Academic/Nonprofit Terms; Industry Terms: Not Available to Industry
Depositor comments: Sequence based on the sequence given by NCBI: NM_137998.2 Plasmids from this collection were made available to the research community and donated after the lab closed. Please note that the sequence provided by the depositing laboratory may be theoretical/predicted or based on Sanger sequencing results. There may be discrepancies between sequencing results obtained by Addgene and the depositor sequence. If an Addgene verified sequence is not available, please contact before placing your order to request that our lab fully sequence the plasmid.
How to cite: pAc5.1B-EGFP-DmDCP1-Y34A_P was a gift from Elisa Izaurralde (Addgene plasmid # 147214 ; http://n2t.net/addgene:147214 ; RRID:Addgene_147214)
